Addgene plasmid #186890: pRRL-mouse cGAS #1-gRNA-Cas9-Puro
Purpose: gRNA targeting mouse cGAS (with Cas9 insert)
Depositing lab: Jonathan Kagan. Depositing organization: Boston Children's Hospital. Publication: Species-specific self-DNA detection mechanisms by mammalian cyclic GMP-AMP synthases. Mosallanejad K, Kennedy SN, Bahleda KM, Slavik KM, Zhou W, Govande AA, Hancks DC, Kranzusch PJ, Kagan JC. Sci Immunol. 2023 Jan 20;8(79):eabp9765. doi: 10.1126/sciimmunol.abp9765. Epub 2023 Jan 20. PubMed 36662885.
Backbone
  Vector backbone: pRRL-Cas9-Puro
  Backbone size w/o insert (bp): 11892
  Vector type: Lentiviral
  Selectable markers: Puromycin
Growth in bacteria
  Bacterial resistance: Ampicillin, 100 μg/mL
  Growth temperature: 37°C
  Growth strain: NEB Stable
  Copy number: High Copy
Gene/Insert
  Gene/Insert name: Cas9 (alt name: cGAS gRNA#1)
  gRNA/shRNA sequence: GAGGCGCGGAAAGTCGTAAG
  Species: M. musculus (mouse)
  Insert size (bp): 20
  Entrez Gene: Cgas (a.k.a. E330016A19Rik, Mb21d1)
  Cloning method: Ligation Independent Cloning
  Sequencing primers: 5′ AACGGATCTCGACGGTATCGG; 3′ AACTTGCTATTTCTAGCTCTAAAAC
Terms and licenses: Academic/Nonprofit Terms; Industry Terms: Not Available to Industry
Depositor comments: Please visit https://www.biorxiv.org/content/10.1101/2021.10.20.465061v2 for bioRxiv preprint.
How to cite: pRRL-mouse cGAS #1-gRNA-Cas9-Puro was a gift from Jonathan Kagan (Addgene plasmid # 186890 ; http://n2t.net/addgene:186890 ; RRID:Addgene_186890)
