[The description below was written by a language model from this plasmid's Addgene catalogue record and pLannotate feature annotations shown in this document.]
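Description:
pRRL-mouse cGAS #1-gRNA-Cas9-Puro is an all-in-one lentiviral CRISPR plasmid (about 11.9 kb) built on the pRRL-Cas9-Puro backbone, carrying a 20-nt guide against mouse Cgas (cGAS, also known as Mb21d1) together with Streptococcus pyogenes Cas9 and a puromycin resistance gene. In bacteria it is maintained through a high-copy ColE1/pUC-type origin and selected with ampicillin (AmpR/β-lactamase). An f1 ori, an SV40 ori and lac-derived fragments are backbone remnants.

The transfer cassette has a third-generation, self-inactivating layout. An RSV promoter fused to a truncated HIV-1 5' LTR drives genomic RNA production in packaging cells, followed by the Ψ packaging signal, a partial gag sequence, the RRE for Rev-dependent export and the cPPT/CTS. The cassette ends with a WPRE and a ΔU3 3' LTR.

Within this frame, a human U6 Pol III promoter transcribes the cGAS spacer joined to the S. pyogenes gRNA scaffold. This unit is flanked by attB1/attB2 fragments, apparently left over from earlier Gateway-based construction. Downstream lies the Cas9 coding sequence, annotated as contiguous N- and C-terminal portions that together form the full-length protein, with a C-terminal nucleoplasmin NLS. PuroR follows shortly after. The short gap suggests co-expression from the same transcript, though no linker element is annotated.

The promoter driving Cas9 is not clearly named. The annotation detects only a gammaretroviral (MoMLV-like) LTR fragment and a short TRE3GV-like fragment upstream, consistent with an LTR-derived promoter but not definitive.

The construct is intended for packaging into lentivirus, transducing mouse cells and selecting with puromycin to disrupt cGAS. The associated work concerns species-specific self-DNA detection by mammalian cGAS enzymes.
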