Features (pLannotate 1.2.2; 33 found; start..end, strand, type, name):
    506..1094    +  misc_feature   WPRE: woodchuck hepatitis virus posttranscriptional regulatory element
   1111..1179    +  CDS            nef (fragment): NEF_HV1Z2 - Experimental evidence at protein level: Swiss-Prot protein existence level 1. Extracellular Nef protein targets CD4(+) T-lymphocytes for apoptosis by interacting with CXCR4 surface receptors. From Human immunodeficiency virus type 1 group M subtype D (isolate Z2/CDC-Z34) (HIV-1).
   1181..1414    +  LTR            3' LTR (ΔU3): self-inactivating 3' long terminal repeat (LTR) from HIV-1
   1486..1607    +  polyA_signal   SV40 poly(A) signal: SV40 polyadenylation signal
   1647..1782    +  rep_origin     SV40 ori: SV40 origin of replication
   1803..1821    -  promoter       T7 promoter: promoter for bacteriophage T7 RNA polymerase
   1829..1984    +  CDS            lacZα (fragment): LacZα fragment of β-galactosidase; lacZ fragment
   1989..2417    +  rep_origin     f1 ori (sequence partly withheld): f1 bacteriophage origin of replication; arrow indicates direction of (+) strand synthesis
   2470..2574    +  promoter       AmpR promoter: bla
   2575..3435    +  CDS            AmpR: β-lactamase; bla; confers resistance to ampicillin, carbenicillin, and related antibiotics
   3606..4194    +  rep_origin     ori: high-copy-number ColE1/pMB1/pBR322/pUC origin of replication
   4377..4469    +  CDS            lacI (fragment): lac repressor; lacI; The lac repressor binds to the lac operator to inhibit transcription in E. coli. This inhibition can be relieved by adding lactose or isopropyl-β-D-thiogalactopyranoside (IPTG).
   4482..4503    +  protein_bind   CAP binding site: CAP binding activates transcription in the presence of cAMP. E. coli catabolite activator protein
   4518..4548    +  promoter       lac promoter: promoter for the E. coli lac operon
   4552..4574    +  protein_bind   lac operator (fragment): The lac repressor binds to the lac operator to inhibit transcription in E. coli. This inhibition can be relieved by adding lactose or isopropyl-β-D-thiogalactopyranoside (IPTG). lac repressor encoded by lacI
   4617..4635    +  promoter       T3 promoter: promoter for bacteriophage T3 RNA polymerase
   4663..4889    +  promoter       RSV promoter: Rous sarcoma virus enhancer/promoter
   4890..5070    +  LTR            5' LTR (truncated): truncated 5' long terminal repeat (LTR) from HIV-1
   5117..5242    +  misc_feature   HIV-1 Ψ: packaging signal of human immunodeficiency virus type 1
   5226..5564    +  CDS            HIV-1 gag (fragment): gag protein from human immunodeficiency virus 1; gag
   5735..5968    +  misc_feature   RRE: The Rev response element (RRE) of HIV-1 allows for Rev-dependent mRNA export from the nucleus to the cytoplasm.
   6345..6445    +  CDS            Rev (fragment): human immunodeficiency virus 1 (HIV-1) Rev protein; rev; enhances nuclear export of unspliced and incompletely spliced viral mRNAs
   6464..6581    +  misc_feature   cPPT/CTS: central polypurine tract and central termination sequence of HIV-1
   6586..6603    +  protein_bind   attB1 (fragment): mutant version of attB; recombination site for the Gateway® BP reaction BP Clonase™
   6655..6895    +  promoter       U6 promoter: RNA polymerase III promoter for human U6 snRNA
   6924..6999    +  misc_RNA       gRNA scaffold: guide RNA scaffold for the Streptococcus pyogenes CRISPR/Cas9 system
   7011..7032    -  protein_bind   attB2 (fragment): mutant version of attB; recombination site for the Gateway® BP reaction BP Clonase™
   7070..7364    +  LTR            LTR (fragment): long terminal repeat from Moloney murine leukemia virus
   7364..7408    +  promoter       TRE3GV promoter (fragment): 3rd-generation Tet-responsive promoter that can be activated by binding of Tet-On® 3G, optimized for retroviral and lentiviral vectors
   7596..9197    +  CDS            Cas9(N): N-terminal portion of Streptococcus pyogenes Cas9 (Zetsche et al., 2015)
   9198..11696   +  CDS            Cas9(C): C-terminal portion of Streptococcus pyogenes Cas9 (Zetsche et al., 2015)
  11697..11744   +  CDS            nucleoplasmin NLS: bipartite nuclear localization signal from nucleoplasmin
  11808..493     +  CDS            PuroR (across the origin): puromycin N-acetyltransferase; pac from Streptomyces alboniger; confers resistance to puromycin
>Addgene plasmid #186890 | pRRL-mouse cGAS #1-gRNA-Cas9-Puro | addgene full sequence | sequence record 366450 | Addgene NGS Result
CGTCGACCCGGACCGCCACATCGAGCGGGTCACCGAGCTGCAAGAACTCTTCCTCACGCGCGTCGGGCTC
GACATCGGCAAGGTGTGGGTCGCGGACGACGGCGCCGCGGTGGCGGTCTGGACCACGCCGGAGAGCGTCG
AAGCGGGGGCGGTGTTCGCCGAGATCGGCCCGCGCATGGCCGAGTTGAGCGGTTCCCGGCTGGCCGCGCA
GCAACAGATGGAAGGCCTCCTGGCGCCGCACCGGCCCAAGGAGCCCGCGTGGTTCCTGGCCACCGTCGGC
GTCTCGCCCGACCACCAGGGCAAGGGTCTGGGCAGCGCCGTCGTGCTCCCCGGAGTGGAGGCGGCCGAGC
GCGCCGGGGTGCCCGCCTTCCTGGAGACCTCCGCGCCCCGCAACCTCCCCTTCTACGAGCGGCTCGGCTT
CACCGTCACCGCCGACGTCGAGGTGCCCGAAGGACCGCGCACCTGGTGCATGACCCGCAAGCCCGGTGCC
TGAACTAGTGTCGACAATCAACCTCTGGATTACAAAATTTGTGAAAGATTGACTGGTATTCTTAACTATG
TTGCTCCTTTTACGCTATGTGGATACGCTGCTTTAATGCCTTTGTATCATGCTATTGCTTCCCGTATGGC
TTTCATTTTCTCCTCCTTGTATAAATCCTGGTTGCTGTCTCTTTATGAGGAGTTGTGGCCCGTTGTCAGG
CAACGTGGCGTGGTGTGCACTGTGTTTGCTGACGCAACCCCCACTGGTTGGGGCATTGCCACCACCTGTC
AGCTCCTTTCCGGGACTTTCGCTTTCCCCCTCCCTATTGCCACGGCGGAACTCATCGCCGCCTGCCTTGC
CCGCTGCTGGACAGGGGCTCGGCTGTTGGGCACTGACAATTCCGTGGTGTTGTCGGGGAAGCTGACGTCC
TTTCCATGGCTGCTCGCCTGTGTTGCCACCTGGATTCTGCGCGGGACGTCCTTCTGCTACGTCCCTTCGG
CCCTCAATCCAGCGGACCTTCCTTCCCGCGGCCTGCTGCCGGCTCTGCGGCCTCTTCCGCGTCTTCGCCT
TCGCCCTCAGACGAGTCGGATCTCCCTTTGGGCCGCCTCCCCGCCTGGAATTCGAGCTCGGTACCTTTAA
GACCAATGACTTACAAGGCAGCTGTAGATCTTAGCCACTTTTTAAAAGAAAAGGGGGGACTGGAAGGGCT
AATTCACTCCCAACGAAGACAAGATCTGCTTTTTGCTTGTACTGGGTCTCTCTGGTTAGACCAGATCTGA
GCCTGGGAGCTCTCTGGCTAACTAGGGAACCCACTGCTTAAGCCTCAATAAAGCTTGCCTTGAGTGCTTC
AAGTAGTGTGTGCCCGTCTGTTGTGTGACTCTGGTAACTAGAGATCCCTCAGACCCTTTTAGTCAGTGTG
GAAAATCTCTAGCAGTAGTAGTTCATGTCATCTTATTATTCAGTATTTATAACTTGCAAAGAAATGAATA
TCAGAGAGTGAGAGGAACTTGTTTATTGCAGCTTATAATGGTTACAAATAAAGCAATAGCATCACAAATT
TCACAAATAAAGCATTTTTTTCACTGCATTCTAGTTGTGGTTTGTCCAAACTCATCAATGTATCTTATCA
TGTCTGGCTCTAGCTATCCCGCCCCTAACTCCGCCCATCCCGCCCCTAACTCCGCCCAGTTCCGCCCATT
CTCCGCCCCATGGCTGACTAATTTTTTTTATTTATGCAGAGGCCGAGGCCGCCTCGGCCTCTGAGCTATT
CCAGAAGTAGTGAGGAGGCTTTTTTGGAGGCCTAGGGACGTACCCAATTCGCCCTATAGTGAGTCGTATT
ACGCGCGCTCACTGGCCGTCGTTTTACAACGTCGTGACTGGGAAAACCCTGGCGTTACCCAACTTAATCG
CCTTGCAGCACATCCCCCTTTCGCCAGCTGGCGTAATAGCGAAGAGGCCCGCACCGATCGCCCTTCCCAA
CAGTTGCGCAGCCTGAATGGCGAATGGG
[124 nt withheld, positions 1989-2112]
C
[91 nt withheld, positions 2114-2204]
A
[49 nt withheld, positions 2206-2254]
CCTTTGACGTTGGAGTCCACGTTCTTT
[37 nt withheld, positions 2282-2318]
ACCCTATCTCGGTCTATTCTTTTGATTTATAAGGGATTTTGCCGATTTCGGCCTATTGGTTAAAAAATGA
GCTGATTTAACAAAAATTTAACGCGAATTTTAACAAAATATTAACGCTTACAATTTAGGTGGCACTTTTC
GGGGAAATGTGCGCGGAACCCCTATTTGTTTATTTTTCTAAATACATTCAAATATGTATCCGCTCATGAG
ACAATAACCCTGATAAATGCTTCAATAATATTGAAAAAGGAAGAGTATGAGTATTCAACATTTCCGTGTC
GCCCTTATTCCCTTTTTTGCGGCATTTTGCCTTCCTGTTTTTGCTCACCCAGAAACGCTGGTGAAAGTAA
AAGATGCTGAAGATCAGTTGGGTGCACGAGTGGGTTACATCGAACTGGATCTCAACAGCGGTAAGATCCT
TGAGAGTTTTCGCCCCGAAGAACGTTTTCCAATGATGAGCACTTTTAAAGTTCTGCTATGTGGCGCGGTA
TTATCCCGTATTGACGCCGGGCAAGAGCAACTCGGTCGCCGCATACACTATTCTCAGAATGACTTGGTTG
AGTACTCACCAGTCACAGAAAAGCATCTTACGGATGGCATGACAGTAAGAGAATTATGCAGTGCTGCCAT
AACCATGAGTGATAACACTGCGGCCAACTTACTTCTGACAACGATCGGAGGACCGAAGGAGCTAACCGCT
TTTTTGCACAACATGGGGGATCATGTAACTCGCCTTGATCGTTGGGAACCGGAGCTGAATGAAGCCATAC
CAAACGACGAGCGTGACACCACGATGCCTGTAGCAATGGCAACAACGTTGCGCAAACTATTAACTGGCGA
ACTACTTACTCTAGCTTCCCGGCAACAATTAATAGACTGGATGGAGGCGGATAAAGTTGCAGGACCACTT
CTGCGCTCGGCCCTTCCGGCTGGCTGGTTTATTGCTGATAAATCTGGAGCCGGTGAGCGTGGGTCTCGCG
GTATCATTGCAGCACTGGGGCCAGATGGTAAGCCCTCCCGTATCGTAGTTATCTACACGACGGGGAGTCA
GGCAACTATGGATGAACGAAATAGACAGATCGCTGAGATAGGTGCCTCACTGATTAAGCATTGGTAACTG
TCAGACCAAGTTTACTCATATATACTTTAGATTGATTTAAAACTTCATTTTTAATTTAAAAGGATCTAGG
TGAAGATCCTTTTTGATAATCTCATGACCAAAATCCCTTAACGTGAGTTTTCGTTCCACTGAGCGTCAGA
CCCCGTAGAAAAGATCAAAGGATCTTCTTGAGATCCTTTTTTTCTGCGCGTAATCTGCTGCTTGCAAACA
AAAAAACCACCGCTACCAGCGGTGGTTTGTTTGCCGGATCAAGAGCTACCAACTCTTTTTCCGAAGGTAA
CTGGCTTCAGCAGAGCGCAGATACCAAATACTGTTCTTCTAGTGTAGCCGTAGTTAGGCCACCACTTCAA
GAACTCTGTAGCACCGCCTACATACCTCGCTCTGCTAATCCTGTTACCAGTGGCTGCTGCCAGTGGCGAT
AAGTCGTGTCTTACCGGGTTGGACTCAAGACGATAGTTACCGGATAAGGCGCAGCGGTCGGGCTGAACGG
GGGGTTCGTGCACACAGCCCAGCTTGGAGCGAACGACCTACACCGAACTGAGATACCTACAGCGTGAGCT
ATGAGAAAGCGCCACGCTTCCCGAAGGGAGAAAGGCGGACAGGTATCCGGTAAGCGGCAGGGTCGGAACA
GGAGAGCGCACGAGGGAGCTTCCAGGGGGAAACGCCTGGTATCTTTATAGTCCTGTCGGGTTTCGCCACC
TCTGACTTGAGCGTCGATTTTTGTGATGCTCGTCAGGGGGGCGGAGCCTATGGAAAAACGCCAGCAACGC
GGCCTTTTTACGGTTCCTGGCCTTTTGCTGGCCTTTTGCTCACATGTTCTTTCCTGCGTTATCCCCTGAT
TCTGTGGATAACCGTATTACCGCCTTTGAGTGAGCTGATACCGCTCGCCGCAGCCGAACGACCGAGCGCA
GCGAGTCAGTGAGCGAGGAAGCGGAAGAGCGCCCAATACGCAAACCGCCTCTCCCCGCGCGTTGGCCGAT
TCATTAATGCAGCTGGCACGACAGGTTTCCCGACTGGAAAGCGGGCAGTGAGCGCAACGCAATTAATGTG
AGTTAGCTCACTCATTAGGCACCCCAGGCTTTACACTTTATGCTTCCGGCTCGTATGTTGTGTGGAATTG
TGAGCGGATAACAATTTCACACAGGAAACAGCTATGACCATGATTACGCCAAGCGCGCAATTAACCCTCA
CTAAAGGGAACAAAAGCTGGAGCTGCAAGCTTAATGTAGTCTTATGCAATACTCTTGTAGTCTTGCAACA
TGGTAACGATGAGTTAGCAACATGCCTTACAAGGAGAGAAAAAGCACCGTGCATGCCGATTGGTGGAAGT
AAGGTGGTACGATCGTGCCTTATTAGGAAGGCAACAGACGGGTCTGACATGGATTGGACGAACCACTGAA
TTGCCGCATTGCAGAGATATTGTATTTAAGTGCCTAACTCGATACATAAACGGGTCTCTCTGGTTAGACC
AGATCTGAGCCTGGGAGCTCTCTGGCTAACTAGGGAACCCACTGCTTAAGCCTCAATAAAGCTTGCCTTG
AGTGCTTCAAGTAGTGTGTGCCCGTCTGTTGTGTGACTCTGGTAACTAGAGATCCCTCAGACCCTTTTAG
TCAGTGTGGAAAATCTCTAGCAGTGGCGCCCGAACAGGGACTTGAAAGCGAAAGGGAAACCAGAGGAGCT
CTCTCGACGCAGGACTCGGCTTGCTGAAGCGCGCACGGCAAGAGGCGAGGGGCGGCGACTGGTGAGTACG
CCAAAAATTTTGACTAGCGGAGGCTAGAAGGAGAGAGATGGGTGCGAGAGCGTCAGTATTAAGCGGGGGA
GAATTAGATCGCGATGGGAAAAAATTCGGTTAAGGCCAGGGGGAAAGAAAAAATATAAATTAAAACATAT
AGTATGGGCAAGCAGGGAGCTAGAACGATTCGCAGTTAATCCTGGCCTGTTAGAAACATCAGAAGGCTGT
AGACAAATACTGGGACAGCTACAACCATCCCTTCAGACAGGATCAGAAGAACTTAGATCATTATATAATA
CAGTAGCAACCCTCTATTGTGTGCATCAAAGGATAGAGATAAAAGACACCAAGGAAGCTTTAGACAAGAT
AGAGGAAGAGCAAAACAAAAGTAAGACCACCGCACAGCAAGCGGACGCTGATCTTCAGACCTGGAGGAGG
AGATATGAGGGACAATTGGAGAAGTGAATTATATAAATATAAAGTAGTAAAAATTGAACCATTAGGAGTA
GCACCCACCAAGGCAAAGAGAAGAGTGGTGCAGAGAGAAAAAAGAGCAGTGGGAATAGGAGCTTTGTTCC
TTGGGTTCTTGGGAGCAGCAGGAAGCACTATGGGCGCAGCGTCAATGACGCTGACGGTACAGGCCAGACA
ATTATTGTCTGGTATAGTGCAGCAGCAGAACAATTTGCTGAGGGCTATTGAGGCGCAACAGCATCTGTTG
CAACTCACAGTCTGGGGCATCAAGCAGCTCCAGGCAAGAATCCTGGCTGTGGAAAGATACCTAAAGGATC
AACAGCTCCTGGGGATTTGGGGTTGCTCTGGAAAACTCATTTGCACCACTGCTGTGCCTTGGAATGCTAG
TTGGAGTAATAAATCTCTGGAACAGATTTGGAATCACACGACCTGGATGGAGTGGGACAGAGAAATTAAC
AATTACACAAGCTTAATACACTCCTTAATTGAAGAATCGCAAAACCAGCAAGAAAAGAATGAACAAGAAT
TATTGGAATTAGATAAATGGGCAAGTTTGTGGAATTGGTTTAACATAACAAATTGGCTGTGGTATATAAA
ATTATTCATAATGATAGTAGGAGGCTTGGTAGGTTTAAGAATAGTTTTTGCTGTACTTTCTATAGTGAAT
AGAGTTAGGCAGGGATATTCACCATTATCGTTTCAGACCCACCTCCCAACCCCGAGGGGACCCGACAGGC
CCGAAGGAATAGAAGAAGAAGGTGGAGAGAGAGACAGAGACAGATCCATTCGATTAGTGAACGGATCTCG
ACGGTATCGGTTAACTTTTAAAAGAAAAGGGGGGATTGGGGGGTACAGTGCAGGGGAAAGAATAGTAGAC
ATAATAGCAACAGACATACAAACTAAAGAATTACAAAAACAAATTACAAAAATTCAAAATTTTATCGTGT
ACAAAAAAGCAGGCTTTAAAGGAACCAATTCAGTCGACTGGATCCGGTACCAAGGTCGGGCAGGAAGAGG
GCCTATTTCCCATGATTCCTTCATATTTGCATATACGATACAAGGCTGTTAGAGAGATAATTAGAATTAA
TTTGACTGTAAACACAAAGATATTAGTACAAAATACGTGACGTAGAAAGTAATAATTTCTTGGGTAGTTT
GCAGTTTTAAAATTATGTTTTAAAATGGACTATCATATGCTTACCGTAACTTGAAAGTATTTCGATTTCT
TGGCTTTATATATCTTGTGGAAAGGACGAAACACCGAGGCGCGGAAAGTCGTAAGGTTTTAGAGCTAGAA
ATAGCAAGTTAAAATAAGGCTAGTCCGTTATCAACTTGAAAAAGTGGCACCGAGTCGGTGCTTTTTTTCT
AGACCCAGCTTTCTTGTACAAAGTTGGCATTACGATTACGCGTAGGAACAGAGAAACAGGAGAATATGGG
CCAAACAGGATATCTGTGGTAAGCAGTTCCTGCCCCGGCTCAGGGCCAAGAACAGTTGGAACAGCAGAAT
ATGGGCCAAACAGGATATCTGTGGTAAGCAGTTCCTGCCCCGGCTCAGGGCCAAGAACAGATGGTCCCCA
GATGCGGTCCCGCCCTCAGCAGTTTCTAGAGAACCATCAGATGTTTCCAGGGTGCCCCAAGGACCTGAAA
TGACCCTGTGCCTTATTTGAACTAACCAATCAGTTCGCTTCTCGCTTCTGTTCGCGCGCTTCTGCTCCCC
GAGCTCTATATAAGCAGAGCTCGTTTAGTGAACCGTCAGATCGCCTGGAGACGCCATCCACGCTGTTTTG
ACTTCCATAGAAGGATCTCGAGCGGCCGCGCTAGCGGATCCGCCACCATGGACTATAAGGACCACGACGG
AGACTACAAGGATCATGATATTGATTACAAAGACGATGACGATAAGATGGCCCCAAAGAAGAAGCGGAAG
GTCGGTATCCACGGAGTCCCAGCAGCCGACAAGAAGTACAGCATCGGCCTGGACATCGGCACCAACTCTG
TGGGCTGGGCCGTGATCACCGACGAGTACAAGGTGCCCAGCAAGAAATTCAAGGTGCTGGGCAACACCGA
CCGGCACAGCATCAAGAAGAACCTGATCGGAGCCCTGCTGTTCGACAGCGGCGAAACAGCCGAGGCCACC
CGGCTGAAGAGAACCGCCAGAAGAAGATACACCAGACGGAAGAACCGGATCTGCTATCTGCAAGAGATCT
TCAGCAACGAGATGGCCAAGGTGGACGACAGCTTCTTCCACAGACTGGAAGAGTCCTTCCTGGTGGAAGA
GGATAAGAAGCACGAGCGGCACCCCATCTTCGGCAACATCGTGGACGAGGTGGCCTACCACGAGAAGTAC
CCCACCATCTACCACCTGAGAAAGAAACTGGTGGACAGCACCGACAAGGCCGACCTGCGGCTGATCTATC
TGGCCCTGGCCCACATGATCAAGTTCCGGGGCCACTTCCTGATCGAGGGCGACCTGAACCCCGACAACAG
CGACGTGGACAAGCTGTTCATCCAGCTGGTGCAGACCTACAACCAGCTGTTCGAGGAAAACCCCATCAAC
GCCAGCGGCGTGGACGCCAAGGCCATCCTGTCTGCCAGACTGAGCAAGAGCAGACGGCTGGAAAATCTGA
TCGCCCAGCTGCCCGGCGAGAAGAAGAATGGCCTGTTCGGAAACCTGATTGCCCTGAGCCTGGGCCTGAC
CCCCAACTTCAAGAGCAACTTCGACCTGGCCGAGGATGCCAAACTGCAGCTGAGCAAGGACACCTACGAC
GACGACCTGGACAACCTGCTGGCCCAGATCGGCGACCAGTACGCCGACCTGTTTCTGGCCGCCAAGAACC
TGTCCGACGCCATCCTGCTGAGCGACATCCTGAGAGTGAACACCGAGATCACCAAGGCCCCCCTGAGCGC
CTCTATGATCAAGAGATACGACGAGCACCACCAGGACCTGACCCTGCTGAAAGCTCTCGTGCGGCAGCAG
CTGCCTGAGAAGTACAAAGAGATTTTCTTCGACCAGAGCAAGAACGGCTACGCCGGCTACATTGACGGCG
GAGCCAGCCAGGAAGAGTTCTACAAGTTCATCAAGCCCATCCTGGAAAAGATGGACGGCACCGAGGAACT
GCTCGTGAAGCTGAACAGAGAGGACCTGCTGCGGAAGCAGCGGACCTTCGACAACGGCAGCATCCCCCAC
CAGATCCACCTGGGAGAGCTGCACGCCATTCTGCGGCGGCAGGAAGATTTTTACCCATTCCTGAAGGACA
ACCGGGAAAAGATCGAGAAGATCCTGACCTTCCGCATCCCCTACTACGTGGGCCCTCTGGCCAGGGGAAA
CAGCAGATTCGCCTGGATGACCAGAAAGAGCGAGGAAACCATCACCCCCTGGAACTTCGAGGAAGTGGTG
GACAAGGGCGCTTCCGCCCAGAGCTTCATCGAGCGGATGACCAACTTCGATAAGAACCTGCCCAACGAGA
AGGTGCTGCCCAAGCACAGCCTGCTGTACGAGTACTTCACCGTGTATAACGAGCTGACCAAAGTGAAATA
CGTGACCGAGGGAATGAGAAAGCCCGCCTTCCTGAGCGGCGAGCAGAAAAAGGCCATCGTGGACCTGCTG
TTCAAGACCAACCGGAAAGTGACCGTGAAGCAGCTGAAAGAGGACTACTTCAAGAAAATCGAGTGCTTCG
ACTCCGTGGAAATCTCCGGCGTGGAAGATCGGTTCAACGCCTCCCTGGGCACATACCACGATCTGCTGAA
AATTATCAAGGACAAGGACTTCCTGGACAATGAGGAAAACGAGGACATTCTGGAAGATATCGTGCTGACC
CTGACACTGTTTGAGGACAGAGAGATGATCGAGGAACGGCTGAAAACCTATGCCCACCTGTTCGACGACA
AAGTGATGAAGCAGCTGAAGCGGCGGAGATACACCGGCTGGGGCAGGCTGAGCCGGAAGCTGATCAACGG
CATCCGGGACAAGCAGTCCGGCAAGACAATCCTGGATTTCCTGAAGTCCGACGGCTTCGCCAACAGAAAC
TTCATGCAGCTGATCCACGACGACAGCCTGACCTTTAAAGAGGACATCCAGAAAGCCCAGGTGTCCGGCC
AGGGCGATAGCCTGCACGAGCACATTGCCAATCTGGCCGGCAGCCCCGCCATTAAGAAGGGCATCCTGCA
GACAGTGAAGGTGGTGGACGAGCTCGTGAAAGTGATGGGCCGGCACAAGCCCGAGAACATCGTGATCGAA
ATGGCCAGAGAGAACCAGACCACCCAGAAGGGACAGAAGAACAGCCGCGAGAGAATGAAGCGGATCGAAG
AGGGCATCAAAGAGCTGGGCAGCCAGATCCTGAAAGAACACCCCGTGGAAAACACCCAGCTGCAGAACGA
GAAGCTGTACCTGTACTACCTGCAGAATGGGCGGGATATGTACGTGGACCAGGAACTGGACATCAACCGG
CTGTCCGACTACGATGTGGACCATATCGTGCCTCAGAGCTTTCTGAAGGACGACTCCATCGACAACAAGG
TGCTGACCAGAAGCGACAAGAACCGGGGCAAGAGCGACAACGTGCCCTCCGAAGAGGTCGTGAAGAAGAT
GAAGAACTACTGGCGGCAGCTGCTGAACGCCAAGCTGATTACCCAGAGAAAGTTCGACAATCTGACCAAG
GCCGAGAGAGGCGGCCTGAGCGAACTGGATAAGGCCGGCTTCATCAAGAGACAGCTGGTGGAAACCCGGC
AGATCACAAAGCACGTGGCACAGATCCTGGACTCCCGGATGAACACTAAGTACGACGAGAATGACAAGCT
GATCCGGGAAGTGAAAGTGATCACCCTGAAGTCCAAGCTGGTGTCCGATTTCCGGAAGGATTTCCAGTTT
TACAAAGTGCGCGAGATCAACAACTACCACCACGCCCACGACGCCTACCTGAACGCCGTCGTGGGAACCG
CCCTGATCAAAAAGTACCCTAAGCTGGAAAGCGAGTTCGTGTACGGCGACTACAAGGTGTACGACGTGCG
GAAGATGATCGCCAAGAGCGAGCAGGAAATCGGCAAGGCTACCGCCAAGTACTTCTTCTACAGCAACATC
ATGAACTTTTTCAAGACCGAGATTACCCTGGCCAACGGCGAGATCCGGAAGCGGCCTCTGATCGAGACAA
ACGGCGAAACCGGGGAGATCGTGTGGGATAAGGGCCGGGATTTTGCCACCGTGCGGAAAGTGCTGAGCAT
GCCCCAAGTGAATATCGTGAAAAAGACCGAGGTGCAGACAGGCGGCTTCAGCAAAGAGTCTATCCTGCCC
AAGAGGAACAGCGATAAGCTGATCGCCAGAAAGAAGGACTGGGACCCTAAGAAGTACGGCGGCTTCGACA
GCCCCACCGTGGCCTATTCTGTGCTGGTGGTGGCCAAAGTGGAAAAGGGCAAGTCCAAGAAACTGAAGAG
TGTGAAAGAGCTGCTGGGGATCACCATCATGGAAAGAAGCAGCTTCGAGAAGAATCCCATCGACTTTCTG
GAAGCCAAGGGCTACAAAGAAGTGAAAAAGGACCTGATCATCAAGCTGCCTAAGTACTCCCTGTTCGAGC
TGGAAAACGGCCGGAAGAGAATGCTGGCCTCTGCCGGCGAACTGCAGAAGGGAAACGAACTGGCCCTGCC
CTCCAAATATGTGAACTTCCTGTACCTGGCCAGCCACTATGAGAAGCTGAAGGGCTCCCCCGAGGATAAT
GAGCAGAAACAGCTGTTTGTGGAACAGCACAAGCACTACCTGGACGAGATCATCGAGCAGATCAGCGAGT
TCTCCAAGAGAGTGATCCTGGCCGACGCTAATCTGGACAAAGTGCTGTCCGCCTACAACAAGCACCGGGA
TAAGCCCATCAGAGAGCAGGCCGAGAATATCATCCACCTGTTTACCCTGACCAATCTGGGAGCCCCTGCC
GCCTTCAAGTACTTTGACACCACCATCGACCGGAAGAGGTACACCAGCACCAAAGAGGTGCTGGACGCCA
CCCTGATCCACCAGAGCATCACCGGCCTGTACGAGACACGGATCGACCTGTCTCAGCTGGGAGGCGACAA
AAGGCCGGCGGCCACGAAAAAGGCCGGCCAGGCAAAAAAGAAAAAGGGATCCGGTGAGGGCAGAGGAAGT
CTTCTAACATGCGGTGACGTGGAGGAGAATCCGGGCCCTACCGAGTACAAGCCCACGGTGCGCCTCGCCA
CCCGCGACGACGTCCCCCGGGCCGTACGCACCCTCGCCGCCGCGTTCGCCGACTACCCCGCCACGCGCCA
CAC
